>Addgene plasmid #91818 | CPH3506 (pET151_Spt6 1247-1451 K1355A,K1435A) | depositor full sequence | sequence record 176493 | CPH3506 (pET151_Spt6 1247-1451 K1355A,K1435A) sequence 6381 bps
CAAGGAGATGGCGCCCAACAGTCCCCCGGCCACGGGGCCTGCCACCATACCCACGCCGAAACAAGCGCTC
ATGAGCCCGAAGTGGCGAGCCCGATCTTCCCCATCGGTGATGTCGGCGATATAGGCGCCAGCAACCGCAC
CTGTGGCGCCGGTGATGCCGGCCACGATGCGTCCGGCGTAGAGGATCGAGATCTCGATCCCGCGAAATTA
ATACGACTCACTATAGGGGAATTGTGAGCGGATAACAATTCCCCTCTAGAAATAATTTTGTTTAACTTTA
AGAAGGAGATATACATATGCATCATCACCATCACCATGGTAAGCCTATCCCTAACCCTCTCCTCGGTCTC
GATTCTACGGAAAACCTGTATTTTCAGGGAATTGATCCCTTCACCGCAAAGAGAACACATCGTGTTATCA
ATCATCCTTACTATTTCCCTTTCAACGGCAGACAGGCTGAGGATTACTTAAGGAGTAAAGAACGTGGTGA
ATTCGTGATCAGACAGTCTAGCCGAGGTGATGACCACTTGGTTATCACCTGGAAATTGGATAAGGATTTG
TTTCAACATATTGATATCCAAGAATTAGAAAAAGAAAATCCTTTGGCTTTAGGTAAAGTCTTGATTGTCG
ACAATCAGAAATACAATGATTTAGACCAGATCATTGTAGAATATCTTCAAAACAAGGTAAGGCTCTTGAA
TGAAATGACATCTAGTGAAGCGTTCAAAAGCGGTACTAAGAAAGATGTGGTCAAGTTTATTGAAGACTAC
TCTAGAGTGAATCCAAATAAGTCTGTGTACTATTTCAGTTTGAACCACGATAACCCTGGTTGGTTTTACT
TGATGTTCAAGATTAACGCAAATAGCAAATTATACACATGGAATGTGAAATTAACGAACACTGGTTATTT
CCTGGTAAACTACAATTATCCAAGTGTTATCCAGCTTTGTAATGGTTTTGCGACGCTTCTAAAATCTAAC
AGTAGTAAGAATAGAATGAACAACTACCGTTAGTAGAAGGGCGAGCTCAGATCCGGCTGCTAACAAAGCC
CGAAAGGAAGCTGAGTTGGCTGCTGCCACCGCTGAGCAATAACTAGCATAACCCCTTGGGGCCTCTAAAC
GGGTCTTGAGGGGTTTTTTGCTGAAAGGAGGAACTATATCCGGATATCCCGCAAGAGGCCCGGCAGTACC
GGCATAACCAAGCCTATGCCTACAGCATCCAGGGTGACGGTGCCGAGGATGACGATGAGCGCATTGTTAG
ATTTCATACACGGTGCCTGACTGCGTTAGCAATTTAACTGTGATAAACTACCGCATTAAAGCTAGCTTAT
CGATGATAAGCTGTCAAACATGAGAATTAATTCTTGAAGACGAAAGGGCCTCGTGATACGCCTATTTTTA
TAGGTTAATGTCATGATAATAATGGTTTCTTAGACGTCAGGTGGCACTTTTCGGGGAAATGTGCGCGGAA
CCCCTATTTGTTTATTTTTCTAAATACATTCAAATATGTATCCGCTCATGAGACAATAACCCTGATAAAT
GCTTCAATAATATTGAAAAAGGAAGAGTATGAGTATTCAACATTTCCGTGTCGCCCTTATTCCCTTTTTT
GCGGCATTTTGCCTTCCTGTTTTTGCTCACCCAGAAACGCTGGTGAAAGTAAAAGATGCTGAAGATCAGT
TGGGTGCACGAGTGGGTTACATCGAACTGGATCTCAACAGCGGTAAGATCCTTGAGAGTTTTCGCCCCGA
AGAACGTTTTCCAATGATGAGCACTTTTAAAGTTCTGCTATGTGGCGCGGTATTATCCCGTGTTGACGCC
GGGCAAGAGCAACTCGGTCGCCGCATACACTATTCTCAGAATGACTTGGTTGAGTACTCACCAGTCACAG
AAAAGCATCTTACGGATGGCATGACAGTAAGAGAATTATGCAGTGCTGCCATAACCATGAGTGATAACAC
TGCGGCCAACTTACTTCTGACAACGATCGGAGGACCGAAGGAGCTAACCGCTTTTTTGCACAACATGGGG
GATCATGTAACTCGCCTTGATCGTTGGGAACCGGAGCTGAATGAAGCCATACCAAACGACGAGCGTGACA
CCACGATGCCTGCAGCAATGGCAACAACGTTGCGCAAACTATTAACTGGCGAACTACTTACTCTAGCTTC
CCGGCAACAATTAATAGACTGGATGGAGGCGGATAAAGTTGCAGGACCACTTCTGCGCTCGGCCCTTCCG
GCTGGCTGGTTTATTGCTGATAAATCTGGAGCCGGTGAGCGTGGGTCTCGCGGTATCATTGCAGCACTGG
GGCCAGATGGTAAGCCCTCCCGTATCGTAGTTATCTACACGACGGGGAGTCAGGCAACTATGGATGAACG
AAATAGACAGATCGCTGAGATAGGTGCCTCACTGATTAAGCATTGGTAACTGTCAGACCAAGTTTACTCA
TATATACTTTAGATTGATTTAAAACTTCATTTTTAATTTAAAAGGATCTAGGTGAAGATCCTTTTTGATA
ATCTCATGACCAAAATCCCTTAACGTGAGTTTTCGTTCCACTGAGCGTCAGACCCCGTAGAAAAGATCAA
AGGATCTTCTTGAGATCCTTTTTTTCTGCGCGTAATCTGCTGCTTGCAAACAAAAAAACCACCGCTACCA
GCGGTGGTTTGTTTGCCGGATCAAGAGCTACCAACTCTTTTTCCGAAGGTAACTGGCTTCAGCAGAGCGC
AGATACCAAATACTGTCCTTCTAGTGTAGCCGTAGTTAGGCCACCACTTCAAGAACTCTGTAGCACCGCC
TACATACCTCGCTCTGCTAATCCTGTTACCAGTGGCTGCTGCCAGTGGCGATAAGTCGTGTCTTACCGGG
TTGGACTCAAGACGATAGTTACCGGATAAGGCGCAGCGGTCGGGCTGAACGGGGGGTTCGTGCACACAGC
CCAGCTTGGAGCGAACGACCTACACCGAACTGAGATACCTACAGCGTGAGCTATGAGAAAGCGCCACGCT
TCCCGAAGGGAGAAAGGCGGACAGGTATCCGGTAAGCGGCAGGGTCGGAACAGGAGAGCGCACGAGGGAG
CTTCCAGGGGGAAACGCCTGGTATCTTTATAGTCCTGTCGGGTTTCGCCACCTCTGACTTGAGCGTCGAT
TTTTGTGATGCTCGTCAGGGGGGCGGAGCCTATGGAAAAACGCCAGCAACGCGGCCTTTTTACGGTTCCT
GGCCTTTTGCTGGCCTTTTGCTCACATGTTCTTTCCTGCGTTATCCCCTGATTCTGTGGATAACCGTATT
ACCGCCTTTGAGTGAGCTGATACCGCTCGCCGCAGCCGAACGACCGAGCGCAGCGAGTCAGTGAGCGAGG
AAGCGGAAGAGCGCCTGATGCGGTATTTTCTCCTTACGCATCTGTGCGGTATTTCACACCGCATATATGG
TGCACTCTCAGTACAATCTGCTCTGATGCCGCATAGTTAAGCCAGTATACACTCCGCTATCGCTACGTGA
CTGGGTCATGGCTGCGCCCCGACACCCGCCAACACCCGCTGACGCGCCCTGACGGGCTTGTCTGCTCCCG
GCATCCGCTTACAGACAAGCTGTGACCGTCTCCGGGAGCTGCATGTGTCAGAGGTTTTCACCGTCATCAC
CGAAACGCGCGAGGCAGCTGCGGTAAAGCTCATCAGCGTGGTCGTGAAGCGATTCACAGATGTCTGCCTG
TTCATCCGCGTCCAGCTCGTTGAGTTTCTCCAGAAGCGTTAATGTCTGGCTTCTGATAAAGCGGGCCATG
TTAAGGGCGGTTTTTTCCTGTTTGGTCACTGATGCCTCCGTGTAAGGGGGATTTCTGTTCATGGGGGTAA
TGATACCGATGAAACGAGAGAGGATGCTCACGATACGGGTTACTGATGATGAACATGCCCGGTTACTGGA
ACGTTGTGAGGGTAAACAACTGGCGGTATGGATGCGGCGGGACCAGAGAAAAATCACTCAGGGTCAATGC
CAGCGCTTCGTTAATACAGATGTAGGTGTTCCACAGGGTAGCCAGCAGCATCCTGCGATGCAGATCCGGA
ACATAATGGTGCAGGGCGCTGACTTCCGCGTTTCCAGACTTTACGAAACACGGAAACCGAAGACCATTCA
TGTTGTTGCTCAGGTCGCAGACGTTTTGCAGCAGCAGTCGCTTCACGTTCGCTCGCGTATCGGTGATTCA
TTCTGCTAACCAGTAAGGCAACCCCGCCAGCCTAGCCGGGTCCTCAACGACAGGAGCACGATCATGCGCA
CCCGTGGCCAGGACCCAACGCTGCCCGAGATGCGCCGCGTGCGGCTGCTGGAGATGGCGGACGCGATGGA
TATGTTCTGCCAAGGGTTGGTTTGCGCATTCACAGTTCTCCGCAAGAATTGATTGGCTCCAATTCTTGGA
GTGGTGAATCCGTTAGCGAGGTGCCGCCGGCTTCCATTCAGGTCGAGGTGGCCCGGCTCCATGCACCGCG
ACGCAACGCGGGGAGGCAGACAAGGTATAGGGCGGCGCCTACAATCCATGCCAACCCGTTCCATGTGCTC
GCCGAGGCGGCATAAATCGCCGTGACGATCAGCGGTCCAGTGATCGAAGTTAGGCTGGTAAGAGCCGCGA
GCGATCCTTGAAGCTGTCCCTGATGGTCGTCATCTACCTGCCTGGACAGCATGGCCTGCAACGCGGGCAT
CCCGATGCCGCCGGAAGCGAGAAGAATCATAATGGGGAAGGCCATCCAGCCTCGCGTCGCGAACGCCAGC
AAGACGTAGCCCAGCGCGTCGGCCGCCATGCCGGCGATAATGGCCTGCTTCTCGCCGAAACGTTTGGTGG
CGGGACCAGTGACGAAGGCTTGAGCGAGGGCGTGCAAGATTCCGAATACCGCAAGCGACAGGCCGATCAT
CGTCGCGCTCCAGCGAAAGCGGTCCTCGCCGAAAATGACCCAGAGCGCTGCCGGCACCTGTCCTACGAGT
TGCATGATAAAGAAGACAGTCATAAGTGCGGCGACGATAGTCATGCCCCGCGCCCACCGGAAGGAGCTGA
CTGGGTTGAAGGCTCTCAAGGGCATCGGTCGAGATCCCGGTGCCTAATGAGTGAGCTAACTTACATTAAT
TGCGTTGCGCTCACTGCCCGCTTTCCAGTCGGGAAACCTGTCGTGCCAGCTGCATTAATGAATCGGCCAA
CGCGCGGGGAGAGGCGGTTTGCGTATTGGGCGCCAGGGTGGTTTTTCTTTTCACCAGTGAGACGGGCAAC
AGCTGATTGCCCTTCACCGCCTGGCCCTGAGAGAGTTGCAGCAAGCGGTCCACGCTGGTTTGCCCCAGCA
GGCGAAAATCCTGTTTGATGGTGGTTAACGGCGGGATATAACATGAGCTGTCTTCGGTATCGTCGTATCC
CACTACCGAGATATCCGCACCAACGCGCAGCCCGGACTCGGTAATGGCGCGCATTGCGCCCAGCGCCATC
TGATCGTTGGCAACCAGCATCGCAGTGGGAACGATGCCCTCATTCAGCATTTGCATGGTTTGTTGAAAAC
CGGACATGGCACTCCAGTCGCCTTCCCGTTCCGCTATCGGCTGAATTTGATTGCGAGTGAGATATTTATG
CCAGCCAGCCAGACGCAGACGCGCCGAGACAGAACTTAATGGGCCCGCTAACAGCGCGATTTGCTGGTGA
CCCAATGCGACCAGATGCTCCACGCCCAGTCGCGTACCGTCTTCATGGGAGAAAATAATACTGTTGATGG
GTGTCTGGTCAGAGACATCAAGAAATAACGCCGGAACATTAGTGCAGGCAGCTTCCACAGCAATGGCATC
CTGGTCATCCAGCGGATAGTTAATGATCAGCCCACTGACGCGTTGCGCGAGAAGATTGTGCACCGCCGCT
TTACAGGCTTCGACGCCGCTTCGTTCTACCATCGACACCACCACGCTGGCACCCAGTTGATCGGCGCGAG
ATTTAATCGCCGCGACAATTTGCGACGGCGCGTGCAGGGCCAGACTGGAGGTGGCAACGCCAATCAGCAA
CGACTGTTTGCCCGCCAGTTGTTGTGCCACGCGGTTGGGAATGTAATTCAGCTCCGCCATCGCCGCTTCC
ACTTTTTCCCGCGTTTTCGCAGAAACGTGGCTGGCCTGGTTCACCACGCGGGAAACGGTCTGATAAGAGA
CACCGGCATACTCTGCGACATCGTATAACGTTACTGGTTTCACATTCACCACCCTGAATTGACTCTCTTC
CGGGCGCTATCATGCCATACCGCGAAAGGTTTTGCGCCATTCGATGGTGTCCGGGATCTCGACGCTCTCC
CTTATGCGACTCCTGCATTAGGAAGCAGCCCAGTAGTAGGTTGAGGCCGTTGAGCACCGCCGCCGCAAGG
AATGGTGCATG
Features (pLannotate 1.2.2; 21 found; start..end, strand, type, name):
    209..227     +  promoter       T7 promoter: promoter for bacteriophage T7 RNA polymerase
    228..252     +  protein_bind   lac operator: The lac repressor binds to the lac operator to inhibit transcription in E. coli. This inhibition can be relieved by adding lactose or isopropyl-β-D-thiogalactopyranoside (IPTG). lac repressor encoded by lacI
    267..289     +  RBS            RBS: efficient ribosome binding site from bacteriophage T7 gene 10 (Olins and Rangwala, 1989)
    318..359     +  CDS            V5 tag: epitope tag from simian virus 5
    360..379     +  CDS            TEV site (fragment): tobacco etch virus (TEV) protease recognition and cleavage site
    396..1010    +  CDS            SPT6 (fragment): SPT6_YEAST - Also known as CRE2, SSN20. Experimental evidence at protein level: Swiss-Prot protein existence level 1. Plays a role in maintenance of chromatin structure during RNA polymerase II transcription elongation thereby repressing transcription initiation from cryptic promoters. Mediates the reassembly of nucleosomes onto the promoters of at least a selected set of genes during repression; the nucleosome reassembly is essential for transcriptional repression. Essential for viability. From Saccharomyces cerevisiae (strain ATCC 204508 / S288c) (Baker's yeast).
   1036..1085    +  CDS            SET1 (fragment): solubility-enhancement tag derived from T7 phage gene 10B
   1093..1140    +  terminator     T7 terminator: transcription terminator for bacteriophage T7 RNA polymerase
   1163..1267    -  CDS            TcR (fragment): tetracycline efflux protein; tet; confers resistance to tetracycline
   1324..1347    -  promoter       tet promoter (fragment): E. coli promoter for tetracycline efflux protein gene
   1464..1568    +  promoter       AmpR promoter: bla
   1569..2429    +  CDS            AmpR: β-lactamase; bla; confers resistance to ampicillin, carbenicillin, and related antibiotics
   2600..3188    +  rep_origin     ori: high-copy-number ColE1/pMB1/pBR322/pUC origin of replication
   3374..3516    -  misc_feature   bom: basis of mobility region from pBR322
   3618..3809    -  CDS            rop: Rop protein, which maintains plasmids at low copy number; rop
   3826..4206    +  CDS            YPB1_ECOLX: Protein predicted: Swiss-Prot protein existence level 4. From Escherichia coli.
   4448..5072    -  CDS            TcR (fragment): tetracycline efflux protein; tet; confers resistance to tetracycline
   5087..5108    -  protein_bind   CAP binding site: CAP binding activates transcription in the presence of cAMP. E. coli catabolite activator protein
   5121..6203    -  CDS            lacI: lac repressor; lacI; The lac repressor binds to the lac operator to inhibit transcription in E. coli. This inhibition can be relieved by adding lactose or isopropyl-β-D-thiogalactopyranoside (IPTG).
   6204..6281    -  promoter       lacI promoter: lacI
   6289..187     -  CDS            TcR (fragment) (across the origin): tetracycline efflux protein; tet; confers resistance to tetracycline
