[The description below was written by a language model from this plasmid's Addgene catalogue record and pLannotate feature annotations shown in this document.]
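Description:
CPH3506 (pET151_Spt6 1247-1451 K1355A,K1435A) is a 6,381 bp bacterial expression plasmid built on the pET151/D-TOPO backbone by TOPO cloning. It replicates in E. coli from a ColE1/pBR322-type origin. The annotation also finds the adjacent bom and rop elements, although the catalogue lists the plasmid as high copy. Selection is by ampicillin through the β-lactamase gene. Several short tetracycline-resistance fragments in the feature table appear to be non-functional pBR322 remnants of the backbone rather than working markers.

The payload is a 615 bp fragment of Saccharomyces cerevisiae SPT6 encoding residues 1247-1451, with residues 1-1246 removed and lysines 1355 and 1435 both changed to alanine. Expression is driven by a T7 promoter followed by a lac operator and the T7 gene 10 ribosome binding site, and it ends at a T7 terminator. The plasmid carries lacI, so transcription is repressed until induction with IPTG in a host that supplies T7 RNA polymerase. The catalogue records an N-terminal 6xHis tag from the backbone. The feature table does not call it separately, but it does annotate a V5 epitope and a TEV protease recognition site just upstream of the insert. This arrangement allows affinity purification and then proteolytic removal of the tags. A short fragment annotated as a T7 gene 10B-derived solubility tag lies downstream of the insert; the record does not indicate that it is part of the expressed protein.

The stated purpose is bacterial production of this doubly mutated C-terminal Spt6 fragment. The associated publication concerns SH2-mediated recognition of the phosphorylated RNA polymerase II linker by Spt6, which suggests use as a mutant protein in binding or structural studies. The record does not say what effect the two substitutions have.
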