Addgene plasmid #91818: CPH3506 (pET151_Spt6 1247-1451 K1355A,K1435A)
Purpose: Bacterial expression of residues 1247-1451 from S. cerevisiae Spt6 with K1435A and K1355A mutations
Depositing lab: Chris Hill. Depositing organization: University of Utah. Publication: A novel SH2 recognition mechanism recruits Spt6 to the doubly phosphorylated RNA polymerase II linker at sites of transcription. Sdano MA, Fulcher JM, Palani S, Chandrasekharan MB, Parnell TJ, Whitby FG, Formosa T, Hill CP. Elife. 2017 Aug 16;6. pii: 28723. doi: 10.7554/eLife.28723. PubMed 28826505.
Backbone
  Vector backbone: pET151/D-TOPO
  Backbone manufacturer: Thermo Fisher Scientific
  Backbone size w/o insert (bp): 5766
  Total vector size (bp): 6381
  Vector type: Bacterial Expression
Growth in bacteria
  Bacterial resistance: Ampicillin, 100 μg/mL
  Growth temperature: 37°C
  Growth strain: DH5alpha
  Copy number: High Copy
Gene/Insert
  Gene/Insert name: SPT6 (alt names: CRE2; SSN20)
  Species: S. cerevisiae (budding yeast)
  Insert size (bp): 615
  Mutation: changed lysine 1355 and lysine 1435 to alanines; deleted residues 1-1246
  GenBank ID: NM_001181245.1
  Entrez Gene: SPT6 (a.k.a. YGR116W, CRE2, SSN20)
  Promoter: T7
  Tag / fusion protein: 6xHis (N terminal on backbone)
  Cloning method: TOPO Cloning
  Sequencing primers: 5′ T7; 3′ T7trm
Terms and licenses: Academic/Nonprofit Terms; Industry Terms: Not Available to Industry
How to cite: CPH3506 (pET151_Spt6 1247-1451 K1355A,K1435A) was a gift from Chris Hill (Addgene plasmid # 91818 ; http://n2t.net/addgene:91818 ; RRID:Addgene_91818)
