>Addgene plasmid #91818 | CPH3506 (pET151_Spt6 1247-1451 K1355A,K1435A) | addgene partial sequence | sequence record 181073 | Addgene Partial NGS Result
ATGCAAGGAGATGGCGCCCAACAGTCCCCCGGCCACGGGGCCTGCCACCATACCCACGCCGAAACAAGCG
CTCATGAGCCCGAAGTGGCGAGCCCGATCTTCCCCATCGGTGATGTCGGCGATATAGGCGCCAGCAACCG
CACCTGTGGCGCCGGTGATGCCGGCCACGATGCGTCCGGCGTAGAGGATCGAGATCTCGATCCCGCGAAA
TTAATACGACTCACTATAGGGGAATTGTGAGCGGATAACAATTCCCCTCTAGAAATAATTTTGTTTAACT
TTAAGAAGGAGATATACATATGCATCATCACCATCACCATGGTAAGCCTATCCCTAACCCTCTCCTCGGT
CTCGATTCTACGGAAAACCTGTATTTTCAGGGAATTGATCCCTTCACCGCAAAGAGAACACATCGTGTTA
TCAATCATCCTTACTATTTCCCTTTCAACGGCAGACAGGCTGAGGATTACTTAAGGAGTAAAGAACGTGG
TGAATTCGTGATCAGACAGTCTAGCCGAGGTGATGACCACTTGGTTATCACCTGGAAATTGGATAAGGAT
TTGTTTCAACATATTGATATCCAAGAATTAGAAAAAGAAAATCCTTTGGCTTTAGGTAAAGTCTTGATTG
TCGACAATCAGAAATACAATGATTTAGACCAGATCATTGTAGAATATCTTCAAAACAAGGTAAGGCTCTT
GAATGAAATGACATCTAGTGAAGCGTTCAAAAGCGGTACTAAGAAAGATGTGGTCAAGTTTATTGAAGAC
TACTCTAGAGTGAATCCAAATAAGTCTGTGTACTATTTCAGTTTGAACCACGATAACCCTGGTTGGTTTT
ACTTGATGTTCAAGATTAACGCAAATAGCAAATTATACACATGGAATGTGAAATTAACGAACACTGGTTA
TTTCCTGGTAAACTACAATTATCCAAGTGTTATCCAGCTTTGTAATGGTTTTGCGACGCTTCTAAAATCT
AACAGTAGTAAGAATAGAATGAACAACTACCGTTAGTAGAAGGGCGAGCTCAGATCCGGCTGCTAACAAA
GCCCGAAAGGAAGCTGAGTTGGCTGCTGCCACCGCTGAGCAATAACTAGCATAACCCCTTGGGGCCTCTA
AACGGGTCTTGAGGGGTTTTTTGCTGAAAGGAGGAACTATATCCGGATATCCCGCAAGAGGCCCGGCAGT
ACCGGCATAACCAAGCCTATGCCTACAGCATCCAGGGTGACGGTGCCGAGGATGACGATGAGCGCATTGT
TAGATTTCATACACGGTGCCTGACTGCGTTAGCAATTTAACTGTGATAAACTACCGCATTAAAGCTAGCT
TATCGATGATAAGCTGTCAAACATGAGAATTAATTCTTGAAGACGAAAGGGCCTCGTGATACGCCTATTT
TTATAGGTTAATGTCATGATAATAATGGTTTCTTAGACGTCAGGTGGCACTTTTCGGGGAAATGTGCGCG
GAACCCCTATTTGTTTATTTTTCTAAATACATTCAAATATGTATCCGCTCATGAGACAATAACCCTGATA
AATGCTTCAATAATATTGAAAAAGGAAGAGTATGAGTATTCAACATTTCCGTGTCGCCCTTATTCCCTTT
TTTGCGGCATTTTGCCTTCCTGTTTTTGCTCACCCAGAAACGCTGGTGAAAGTAAAAGATGCTGAAGATC
AGTTGGGTGCACGAGTGGGTTACATCGAACTGGATCTCAACAGCGGTAAGATCCTTGAGAGTTTTCGCCC
CGAAGAACGTTTTCCAATGATGAGCACTTTTAAAGTTCTGCTATGTGGCGCGGTATTATCCCGTGTTGAC
GCCGGGCAAGAGCAACTCGGTCGCCGCATACACTATTCTCAGAATGACTTGGTTGAGTACTCACCAGTCA
CAGAAAAGCATCTTACGGATGGCATGACAGTAAGAGAATTATGCAGTGCTGCCATAACCATGAGTGATAA
CACTGCGGCCAACTTACTTCTGACAACGATCGGAGGACCGAAGGAGCTAACCGCTTTTTTGCACAACATG
GGGGATCATGTAACTCGCCTTGATCGTTGGGAACCGGAGCTGAATGAAGCCATACCAAACGACGAGCGTG
ACACCACGATGCCTGCAGCAATGGCAACAACGTTGCGCAAACTATTAACTGGCGAACTACTTACTCTAGC
TTCCCGGCAACAATTAATAGACTGGATGGAGGCGGATAAAGTTGCAGGACCACTTCTGCGCTCGGCCCTT
CCGGCTGGCTGGTTTATTGCTGATAAATCTGGAGCCGGTGAGCGTGGGTCTCGCGGTATCATTGCAGCAC
TGGGGCCAGATGGTAAGCCCTCCCGTATCGTAGTTATCTACACGACGGGGAGTCAGGCAACTATGGATGA
ACGAAATAGACAGATCGCTGAGATAGGTGCCTCACTGATTAAGCATTGGTAACTGTCAGACCAAGTTTAC
TCATATATACTTTAGATTGATTTAAAACTTCATTTTTAATTTAAAAGGATCTAGGTGAAGATCCTTTTTG
ATAATCTCATGACCAAAATCCCTTAACGTGAGTTTTCGTTCCACTGAGCGTCAGACCCCGTAGAAAAGAT
CAAAGGATCTTCTTGAGATCCTTTTTTTCTGCGCGTAATCTGCTGCTTGCAAACAAAAAAACCACCGCTA
CCAGCGGTGGTTTGTTTGCCGGATCAAGAGCTACCAACTCTTTTTCCGAAGGTAACTGGCTTCAGCAGAG
CGCAGATACCAAATACTGTCCTTCTAGTGTAGCCGTAGTTAGGCCACCACTTCAAGAACTCTGTAGCACC
GCCTACATACCTCGCTCTGCTAATCCTGTTACCAGTGGCTGCTGCCAGTGGCGATAAGTCGTGTCTTACC
GGGTTGGACTCAAGACGATAGTTACCGGATAAGGCGCAGCGGTCGGGCTGAACGGGGGGTTCGTGCACAC
AGCCCAGCTTGGAGCGAACGACCTACACCGAACTGAGATACCTACAGCGTGAGCTATGAGAAAGCGCCAC
GCTTCCCGAAGGGAGAAAGGCGGACAGGTATCCGGTAAGCGGCAGGGTCGGAACAGGAGAGCGCACGAGG
GAGCTTCCAGGGGGAAACGCCTGGTATCTTTATAGTCCTGTCGGGTTTCGCCACCTCTGACTTGAGCGTC
GATTTTTGTGATGCTCGTCAGGGGGGCGGAGCCTATGGAAAAACGCCAGCAACGCGGCCTTTTTACGGTT
CCTGGCCTTTTGCTGGCCTTTTGCTCACATGTTCTTTCCTGCGTTATCCCCTGATTCTGTGGATAACCGT
ATTACCGCCTTTGAGTGAGCTGATACCGCTCGCCGCAGCCGAACGACCGAGCGCAGCGAGTCAGTGAGCG
AGGAAGCGGAAGAGCGCCTGATGCGGTATTTTCTCCTTACGCATCTGTGCGGTATTTCACACCGCAATGG
TGCACTCTCAGTACAATCTGCTCTGATGCCGCATAGTTAAGCCAGTATACACTCCGCTATCGCTACGTGA
CTGGGTCATGGCTGCGCCCCGACACCCGCCAACACCCGCTGACGCGCCCTGACGGGCTTGTCTGCTCCCG
GCATCCGCTTACAGACAAGCTGTGACCGTCTCCGGGAGCTGCATGTGTCAGAGGTTTTCACCGTCATCAC
CGAAACGCGCGAGGCAGCTGCGGTAAAGCTCATCAGCGTGGTCGTGAAGCGATTCACAGATGTCTGCCTG
TTCATCCGCGTCCAGCTCGTTGAGTTTCTCCAGAAGCGTTAATGTCTGGCTTCTGATAAAGCGGGCCATG
TTAAGGGCGGTTTTTTCCTGTTTGGTCACTGATGCCTCCGTGTAAGGGGGATTTCTGTTCATGGGGGTAA
TGATACCGATGAAACGAGAGAGGATGCTCACGATACGGGTTACTGATGATGAACATGCCCGGTTACTGGA
ACGTTGTGAGGGTAAACAACTGGCGGTATGGATGCGGCGGGACCAGAGAAAAATCACTCAGGGTCAATGC
CAGCGCTTCGTTAATACAGATGTAGGTGTTCCACAGGGTAGCCAGCAGCATCCTGCGATGCAGATCCGGA
ACATAATGGTGCAGGGCGCTGACTTCCGCGTTTCCAGACTTTACGAAACACGGAAACCGAAGACCATTCA
TGTTGTTGCTCAGGTCGCAGACGTTTTGCAGCAGCAGTCGCTTCACGTTCGCTCGCGTATCGGTGATTCA
TTCTGCTAACCAGTAAGGCAACCCCGCCAGCCTAGCCGGGTCCTCAACGACAGGAGCACGATCATGCGCA
CCCGTGGCCAGGACCCAACGCTGCCCGAGATGCGCCGCGTGCGGCTGCTGGAGATGGCGGACGCGATGGA
TATGTTCTGCCAAGGGTTGGTTTGCGCATTCACAGTTCTCCGCAAGAATTGATTGGCTCCAATTCTTGGA
GTGGTGAATCCGTTAGCGAGGTGCCGCCGGCTTCCATTCAGGTCGAGGTGGCCCGGCTCCATGCACCGCG
ACGCAACGCGGGGAGGCAGACAAGGTATAGGGCGGCGCCTACAATCCATGCCAACCCGTTCCATGTGCTC
GCCGAGGCGGCATAAATCGCCGTGACGATCAGCGGTCCAATGATCGAAGTTAGGCTGGTAAGAGCCGCGA
GCGATCCTTGAAGCTGTCCCTGATGGTCGTCATCTACCTGCCTGGACAGCATGGCCTGCAACGCGGGCAT
CCCGATGCCGCCGGAAGCGAGAAGAATCATAATGGGGAAGGCCATCCAGCCTCGCGTCGCGAACGCCAGC
AAGACGTAGCCCAGCGCGTCGGCCGCCATGCCGGCGATAATGGCCTGCTTCTCGCCGAAACGTTTGGTGG
CGGGACCAGTGACGAAGGCTTGAGCGAGGGCGTGCAAGATTCCGAATACCGCAAGCGACAGGCCGATCAT
CGTCGCGCTCCAGCGAAAGCGGTCCTCGCCGAAAATGACCCAGAGCGCTGCCGGCACCTGTCCTACGAGT
TGCATGATAAAGAAGACAGTCATAAGTGCGGCGACGATAGTCATGCCCCGCGCCCACCGGAAGGAGCTGA
CTGGGTTGAAGGCTCTCAAGGGCATCGGTCGAGATCCCGGTGCCTAATGAGTGAGCTAACTTACATTAAT
TGCGTTGCGCTCACTGCCCGCTTTCCAGTCGGGAAACCTGTCGTGCCAGCTGCATTAATGAATCGGCCAA
CGCGCGGGGAGAGGCGGT
